>Addgene plasmid #133892 | Flag-Gsdmd-NT C265A | addgene full sequence | sequence record 266234 | Addgene NGS Result
TGGGTAACGCCAGGGTTTTCCCAGTCACGACGTTGTAAAACGACGGCCAGTGCCAAGCTGATCTATACAT
TGAATCAATATTGGCAATTAGCCATATTAGTCATTGGTTATATAGCATAAATCAATATTGGCTATTGGCC
ATTGCATACGTTGTATCTATATCATAATATGTACATTTATATTGGCTCATGTCCAATATGACCGCCATGT
TGACATTGATTATTGACTAGTTATTAATAGTAATCAATTACGGGGTCATTAGTTCATAGCCCATATATGG
AGTTCCGCGTTACATAACTTACGGTAAATGGCCCGCCTGGCTGACCGCCCAACGACCCCCGCCCATTGAC
GTCAATAATGACGTATGTTCCCATAGTAACGCCAATAGGGACTTTCCATTGACGTCAATGGGTGGAGTAT
TTACGGTAAACTGCCCACTTGGCAGTACATCAAGTGTATCATATGCCAAGTCCGCCCCCTATTGACGTCA
ATGACGGTAAATGGCCCGCCTGGCATTATGCCCAGTACATGACCTTACGGGACTTTCCTACTTGGCAGTA
CATCTACGTATTAGTCATCGCTATTACCATGGTGATGCGGTTTTGGCAGTACACCAATGGGCGTGGATAG
CGGTTTGACTCACGGGGATTTCCAAGTCTCCACCCCATTGACGTCAATGGGAGTTTGTTTTGGCACCAAA
ATCAACGGGACTTTCCAAAATGTCGTAATAACCCCGCCCCGTTGACGCAAATGGGCGGTAGGCGTGTACG
GTGGGAGGTCTATATAAGCAGAGCTCGTTTAGTGAACCGTCAGAATTAATTCAGATCGATCTACCATGGA
CTACAAAGACGATGACGACAAGCTTGCGGCCGCAATGCCATCGGCCTTTGAGAAAGTGGTCAAGAATGTG
ATCAAGGAGGTAAGCGGCAGCAGAGGCGATCTCATTCCGGTGGACAGCCTGCGGAACTCCACCAGCTTCA
GGCCCTACTGCCTTCTGAACAGGAAATTTTCAAGCTCAAGGTTCTGGAAACCCCGTTATTCATGTGTCAA
CCTGTCAATCAAGGACATCCTGGAGCCCAGTGCTCCAGAACCAGAACCGGAGTGTTTTGGCTCCTTCAAA
GTCTCTGATGTCGTCGATGGGAACATTCAGGGCAGAGTGATGTTGTCAGGCATGGGAGAAGGGAAAATTT
CTGGTGGGGCTGCAGTGTCTGACAGTTCCAGTGCCTCCATGAATGTGTGTATACTGCGTGTGACTCAGAA
GACCTGGGAGACCATGCAGCATGAAAGGCACCTTCAGCAGCCTGAGAACAAAATCCTGCAACAGCTTCGG
AGTCGTGGGGATGACCTGTTTGTGGTGACCGAGGTGCTGCAGACAAAGGAGGAAGTGCAGATCACTGAGG
TCCACAGCCAAGAGGGCTCAGGCCAGTTTACGCTGCCTGGAGCTTTATGCTTGAAGGGTGAAGGCAAGGG
CCACCAAAGCCGGAAGAAGATGGTGACCATTCCTGCAGGCAGCATCCTGGCATTCCGAGTGGCCCAACTG
CTTATTGGCTCTAAATGGGATATCCTTCTCGTCTCAGATGAGAAACAGAGGACCTTTGAGCCCTCCTCAG
GTGACAGAAAAGCAGTGGGCCAGAGGCACCATGGCCTCAATGTGCTTGCTGCGCTTGCTTCCATCGGAAA
GCAGCTCAGTCTCCTGTCAGATTAGTCTAGAGGATCCCGGGTGGCATCCCTGTGACCCCTCCCCAGTGCC
TCTCCTGGCCCTGGAAGTTGCCACTCCAGTGCCCACCAGCCTTGTCCTAATAAAATTAAGTTGCATCATT
TTGTCTGACTAGGTGTCCTTCTATAATATTATGGGGTGGAGGGGGGTGGTATGGAGCAAGGGGCAAGTTG
GGAAGACAACCTGTAGGGCCTGCGGGGTCTATTGGGAACCAAGCTGGAGTGCAGTGGCACAATCTTGGCT
CACTGCAATCTCCGCCTCCTGGGTTCAAGCGATTCTCCTGCCTCAGCCTCCCGAGTTGTTGGGATTCCAG
GCATGCATGACCAGGCTCAGCTAATTTTTGTTTTTTTGGTAGAGACGGGGTTTCACCATATTGGCCAGGC
TGGTCTCCAACTCCTAATCTCAGGTGATCTACCCACCTTGGCCTCCCAAATTGCTGGGATTACAGGCGTG
AACCACTGCTCCCTTCCCTGTCCTTCTGATTTTAAAATAACTATACCAGCAGGAGGACGTCCAGACACAG
CATAGGCTACCTGGCCATGCCCAACCGGTGGGACATTTGAGTTGCTTGCTTGGCACTGTCCTCTCATGCG
TTGGGTCCACTCAGTAGATGCCTGTTGAATTGGGTACGCGGCCAGCTTGGCTGTGGAATGTGTGTCAGTT
AGGGTGTGGAAAGTCCCCAGGCTCCCCAGCAGGCAGAAGTATGCAAAGCATGCATCTCAATTAGTCAGCA
ACCAGGTGTGGAAAGTCCCCAGGCTCCCCAGCAGGCAGAAGTATGCAAAGCATGCATCTCAATTAGTCAG
CAACCATAGTCCCGCCCCTAACTCCGCCCATCCCGCCCCTAACTCCGCCCAGTTCCGCCCATTCTCCGCC
CCATGGCTGACTAATTTTTTTTATTTATGCAGAGGCCGAGGCCGCCTCGGCCTCTGAGCTATTCCAGAAG
TAGTGAGGAGGCTTTTTTGGAGGAATTGATCAGCTTGGGATCTGATCAAGAGACAGGATGAGGATCGTTT
CGCATGATTGAACAAGATGGATTGCACGCAGGTTCTCCGGCCGCTTGGGTGGAGAGGCTATTCGGCTATG
ACTGGGCACAACAGACAATCGGCTGCTCTGATGCCGCCGTGTTCCGGCTGTCAGCGCAGGGGCGCCCGGT
TCTTTTTGTCAAGACCGACCTGTCCGGTGCCCTGAATGAACTGCAGGACGAGGCAGCGCGGCTATCGTGG
CTGGCCACGACGGGCGTTCCTTGCGCAGCTGTGCTCGACGTTGTCACTGAAGCGGGAAGGGACTGGCTGC
TATTGGGCGAAGTGCCGGGGCAGGATCTCCTGTCATCTCACCTTGCTCCTGCCGAGAAAGTATCCATCAT
GGCTGATGCAATGCGGCGGCTGCATACGCTTGATCCGGCTACCTGCCCATTCGACCACCAAGCGAAACAT
CGCATCGAGCGAGCACGTACTCGGATGGAAGCCGGTCTTGTCGATCAGGATGATCTGGACGAAGAGCATC
AGGGGCTCGCGCCAGCCGAACTGTTCGCCAGGCTCAAGGCGCGCATGCCCGACGGCGAGGATCTCGTCGT
GACCCATGGCGATGCCTGCTTGCCGAATATCATGGTGGAAAATGGCCGCTTTTCTGGATTCATCGACTGT
GGCCGGCTGGGTGTGGCGGACCGCTATCAGGACATAGCGTTGGCTACCCGTGATATTGCTGAAGAGCTTG
GCGGCGAATGGGCTGACCGCTTCCTCGTGCTTTACGGTATCGCCGCTCCCGATTCGCAGCGCATCGCCTT
CTATCGCCTTCTTGACGAGTTCTTCTGAGCGGGACTCTGGGGTTCGAAATGACCGACCAAGCGACGCCCA
ACCTGCCATCACGAGATTTCGATTCCACCGCCGCCTTCTATGAAAGGTTGGGCTTCGGAATCGTTTTCCG
GGACGCCGGCTGGATGATCCTCCAGCGCGGGGATCTCATGCTGGAGTTCTTCGCCCACCCCGGGCTCGAT
CCCCTCGCGAGTTGGTTCAGCTGCTGCCTGAGGCTGGACGACCTCGCGGAGTTCTACCGGCAGTGCAAAT
CCGTCGGCATCCAGGAAACCAGCAGCGGCTATCCGCGCATCCATGCCCCCGAACTGCAGGAGTGGGGAGG
CACGATGGCCGCTTTGGTCGACCCGGACGGGACGCTCCTGCGCCTGATACAGAACGAATTGCTTGCAGGC
ATCTCATGAGTGTGTCTTCCCGTTTTCCGCCTGAGGTCACTGCGTGGATGGAGCGCTGGCGCCTGCTGCG
CGACGGCGAGCTGCTCACCACCCACTCGCCAAGCTGGAACCGTAAAAAGGCCGCGTTGCTGGCGTTTTTC
CATAGGCTCCGCCGATCATAATCAGCCATACCACATTTGTAGAGGTTTTACTTGCTTTAAAAAACCTCCC
ACACCTCCCCCTGAACCTGAAACATAAAATGAATGCAATTGTTGTTGTTAACTTGTTTATTGCAGCTTAT
AATGGTTACAAATAAAGCAATAGCATCACAAATTTCACAAATAAAGCATTTTTTTCACTGCATTCTAGTT
GTGGTTTGTCCAAACTCATCAATGTATCTTATCATGTCTGGATCAATTCCCTATAGTGAGTCGTATTAAA
TTCGTAATCATGTCATAGCTGTTTCCTGTGTGAAATTGTTATCCGCTCACAATTCCACACAACATACGAG
CCGGAAGCATAAAGTGTAAAGCCTGGGGTGCCTAATGAGTGAGCTAACTCACATTAATTGCGTTGCGCTC
ACTGCCCGCTTTCCAGTCGGGAAACCTGTCGTGCCAGCTGCATTAATGAATCGGCCAACGCGCGGGGAGA
GGCGGTTTGCGTATTGGGCGCTCTTCCGCTTCCTCGCTCACTGACTCGCTGCGCTCGGTCGTTCGGCTGC
GGCGAGCGGTATCAGCTCACTCAAAGGCGGTAATACGGTTATCCACAGAATCAGGGGATAACGCAGGAAA
GAACATGTGAGCAAAAGGCCAGCAAAAGGCCAGGAACCGTAAAAAGGCCGCGTTGCTGGCGTTTTTCCAT
AGGCTCCGCCCCCCTGACGAGCATCACAAAAATCGACGCTCAAGTCAGAGGTGGCGAAACCCGACAGGAC
TATAAAGATACCAGGCGTTTCCCCCTGGAAGCTCCCTCGTGCGCTCTCCTGTTCCGACCCTGCCGCTTAC
CGGATACCTGTCCGCCTTTCTCCCTTCGGGAAGCGTGGCGCTTTCTCATAGCTCACGCTGTAGGTATCTC
AGTTCGGTGTAGGTCGTTCGCTCCAAGCTGGGCTGTGTGCACGAACCCCCCGTTCAGCCCGACCGCTGCG
CCTTATCCGGTAACTATCGTCTTGAGTCCAACCCGGTAAGACACGACTTATCGCCACTGGCAGCAGCCAC
TGGTAACAGGATTAGCAGAGCGAGGTATGTAGGCGGTGCTACAGAGTTCTTGAAGTGGTGGCCTAACTAC
GGCTACACTAGAAGAACAGTATTTGGTATCTGCGCTCTGCTGAAGCCAGTTACCTTCGGAAAAAGAGTTG
GTAGCTCTTGATCCGGCAAACAAACCACCGCTGGTAGCGGTGGTTTTTTTGTTTGCAAGCAGCAGATTAC
GCGCAGAAAAAAAGGATCTCAAGAAGATCCTTTGATCTTTTCTACGGGGTCTGACGCTCAGTGGAACGAA
AACTCACGTTAAGGGATTTTGGTCATGAGATTATCAAAAAGGATCTTCACCTAGATCCTTTTAAATTAAA
AATGAAGTTTTAAATCAATCTAAAGTATATATGAGTAAACTTGGTCTGACAGTTACCAATGCTTAATCAG
TGAGGCACCTATCTCAGCGATCTGTCTATTTCGTTCATCCATAGTTGCCTGACTCCCCGTCGTGTAGATA
ACTACGATACGGGAGGGCTTACCATCTGGCCCCAGTGCTGCAATGATACCGCGAGACCCACGCTCACCGG
CTCCAGATTTATCAGCAATAAACCAGCCAGCCGGAAGGGCCGAGCGCAGAAGTGGTCCTGCAACTTTATC
CGCCTCCATCCAGTCTATTAATTGTTGCCGGGAAGCTAGAGTAAGTAGTTCGCCAGTTAATAGTTTGCGC
AACGTTGTTGCCATTGCTACAGGCATCGTGGTGTCACGCTCGTCGTTTGGTATGGCTTCATTCAGCTCCG
GTTCCCAACGATCAAGGCGAGTTACATGATCCCCCATGTTGTGCAAAAAAGCGGTTAGCTCCTTCGGTCC
TCCGATCGTTGTCAGAAGTAAGTTGGCCGCAGTGTTATCACTCATGGTTATGGCAGCACTGCATAATTCT
CTTACTGTCATGCCATCCGTAAGATGCTTTTCTGTGACTGGTGAGTACTCAACCAAGTCATTCTGAGAAT
AGTGTATGCGGCGACCGAGTTGCTCTTGCCCGGCGTCAATACGGGATAATACCGCGCCACATAGCAGAAC
TTTAAAAGTGCTCATCATTGGAAAACGTTCTTCGGGGCGAAAACTCTCAAGGATCTTACCGCTGTTGAGA
TCCAGTTCGATGTAACCCACTCGTGCACCCAACTGATCTTCAGCATCTTTTACTTTCACCAGCGTTTCTG
GGTGAGCAAAAACAGGAAGGCAAAATGCCGCAAAAAAGGGAATAAGGGCGACACGGAAATGTTGAATACT
CATACTCTTCCTTTTTCAATATTATTGAAGCATTTATCAGGGTTATTGTCTCATGAGCGGATACATATTT
GAATGTATTTAGAAAAATAAACAAATAGGGGTTCCGCGCACATTTCCCCGAAAAGTGCCACCTG
[124 nt withheld, positions 6505-6628]
C
[91 nt withheld, positions 6630-6720]
A
[49 nt withheld, positions 6722-6770]
CCTTTGACGTTGGAGTCCACGTTCTTT
[37 nt withheld, positions 6798-6834]
ACCCTATCTCGGTCTATTCTTTTGATTTATAAGGGATTTTGCCGATTTCGGCCTATTGGTTAAAAAATGA
GCTGATTTAACAAAAATTTAACGCGAATTTTAACAAAATATTAACGCTTACAATTTCCATTCGCCATTCA
GGCTGCGCAACTGTTGGGAAGGGCGATCGGTGCGGGCCTCTTCGCTATTACGCCAGCTGGCGAAAGGGGG
ATGTGCTGCAAGGCGATTAAGT
Features (pLannotate 1.2.2; 22 found; start..end, strand, type, name):
    212..591     +  enhancer       CMV enhancer: human cytomegalovirus immediate early enhancer
    593..792     +  promoter       CMV promoter: human cytomegalovirus (CMV) immediate early promoter
    838..858     +  CDS            3xFLAG (fragment): three tandem FLAG® epitope tags
    875..1702    +  CDS            Gsdmd (fragment): GSDMD_MOUSE - Also known as Gsdmdc1. Experimental evidence at protein level: Swiss-Prot protein existence level 1. [Gasdermin-D, N-terminal]: Promotes pyroptosis in response to microbial infection and danger signals (PubMed:26375003, PubMed:26375259, PubMed:26611636, PubMed:27383986, PubMed:27385778, PubMed:27418190, PubMed:32820063). Produced by the cleavage of gasdermin-D by inflammatory caspases CASP1 or CASP4/CASP11 in response to canonical, as well as non-canonical (such as cytosolic LPS) inflammasome activators (PubMed:26375003, PubMed:26375259, PubMed:26611636, PubMed:27383986, PubMed:2
   1719..2341    +  polyA_signal   hGH poly(A) signal: human growth hormone polyadenylation signal
   2383..2680    +  promoter       SV40 promoter: SV40 enhancer and early promoter
   2734..3525    +  CDS            neo: KKA2_KLEPN - Also known as kan, nptII. Experimental evidence at protein level: Swiss-Prot protein existence level 1. Resistance to kanamycin, neomycin, paromomycin, ribostamycin, butirosin and gentamicin B. From Klebsiella pneumoniae.
   3549..3926    +  CDS            ble: BLE_KLEPN - Experimental evidence at protein level: Swiss-Prot protein existence level 1. Binding protein with a strong affinity to the bleomycin family of antibiotics. Binds to CL990; an antimitotic-antibiotic compound. From Klebsiella pneumoniae.
   3968..4027    +  CDS            str (fragment): STR_KLEPN - Protein inferred from homology: Swiss-Prot protein existence level 3. The aminoglycoside phosphotransferases achieve inactivation of their antibiotic substrates by phosphorylation. From Klebsiella pneumoniae.
   4050..4073    -  rep_origin     CloDF13 ori (fragment): Plasmids containing the CloDF13 (CDF) origin of replication can be propagated in E. coli cells that contain additional plasmids with compatible origins.
   4074..4157    +  CDS            large T antigen (fragment): large T antigen from SV40 (simian virus 40)
   4180..4314    +  polyA_signal   SV40 poly(A) signal: SV40 polyadenylation signal
   4320..4338    -  promoter       T7 promoter: promoter for bacteriophage T7 RNA polymerase
   4376..4392    -  protein_bind   lac operator: The lac repressor binds to the lac operator to inhibit transcription in E. coli. This inhibition can be relieved by adding lactose or isopropyl-β-D-thiogalactopyranoside (IPTG). lac repressor encoded by lacI
   4400..4430    -  promoter       lac promoter: promoter for the E. coli lac operon
   4445..4466    -  protein_bind   CAP binding site: CAP binding activates transcription in the presence of cAMP. E. coli catabolite activator protein
   4479..4571    -  CDS            lacI (fragment): lac repressor; lacI; The lac repressor binds to the lac operator to inhibit transcription in E. coli. This inhibition can be relieved by adding lactose or isopropyl-β-D-thiogalactopyranoside (IPTG).
   4754..5342    -  rep_origin     ori: high-copy-number ColE1/pMB1/pBR322/pUC origin of replication
   5513..6373    -  CDS            AmpR: β-lactamase; bla; confers resistance to ampicillin, carbenicillin, and related antibiotics
   6374..6478    -  promoter       AmpR promoter: bla
   6505..6933    +  rep_origin     f1 ori (sequence partly withheld): f1 bacteriophage origin of replication; arrow indicates direction of (+) strand synthesis
   6964..52      -  CDS            lacZα (fragment) (across the origin): LacZα fragment of β-galactosidase; lacZ fragment
