[The description below was written by a language model from this plasmid's Addgene catalogue record and pLannotate feature annotations shown in this document.]
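Description:
Flag-Gsdmd-NT C265A is a mammalian expression plasmid built on the pFlag-CMV-4 backbone, about 7.1 kb in the sequenced record. It is propagated in E. coli through a high-copy ColE1/pUC-type origin with ampicillin selection from the β-lactamase gene. An f1 phage origin is also present, along with remnants of bacterial lac elements (lac promoter/operator, and lacZα and lacI fragments) and a T7 promoter that are carried over from the backbone.

The expression cassette consists of the human cytomegalovirus immediate-early enhancer and promoter, a short FLAG epitope sequence (annotated as a fragment of 3xFLAG), the mouse gasdermin D N-terminal fragment cloned between NotI and XbaI sites, and the human growth hormone polyadenylation signal. The product is therefore an N-terminally FLAG-tagged Gsdmd-NT, the fragment normally released when inflammatory caspases cleave full-length gasdermin D and which promotes pyroptosis. The construct name indicates a cysteine-to-alanine substitution at position 265, although the feature table does not annotate the mutation itself. Downstream, a separate SV40 enhancer/early promoter drives a neomycin phosphotransferase gene, followed by Tn5-derived ble and partial str sequences and an SV40 polyadenylation signal. This cassette can support G418 selection of transfected mammalian cells.

The stated purpose is expression of a Gsdmd-NT mutant in mammalian cells. The associated work concerns membrane pore formation by inflammasome-activated gasdermin D. This fits use of the plasmid alongside wild-type Gsdmd-NT to test how this cysteine residue contributes to the fragment's activity, with the FLAG tag allowing detection or pull-down. The record does not describe the mutant's phenotype.
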