Addgene plasmid #133892: Flag-Gsdmd-NT C265A
Purpose: Expresses Gsdmd-NT mutant in mammalian cells
Depositing lab: Judy Lieberman. Depositing organization: Boston Children's Hospital. Publication: Inflammasome-activated gasdermin D causes pyroptosis by forming membrane pores. Liu X, Zhang Z, Ruan J, Pan Y, Magupalli VG, Wu H, Lieberman J. Nature. 2016 Jul 6;535(7610):153-8. doi: 10.1038/nature18629. PubMed 27383986.
Backbone
  Vector backbone: pFlag-CMV-4
  Vector type: Mammalian Expression
Growth in bacteria
  Bacterial resistance: Ampicillin, 100 μg/mL
  Growth temperature: 37°C
  Growth strain: DH5alpha
  Copy number: High Copy
Gene/Insert
  Gene/Insert name: Gsdmd-NT
  Species: M. musculus (mouse)
  Cloning method: Restriction Enzyme; 5′ cloning site NotI (not destroyed); 3′ cloning site XbaI (not destroyed)
  Sequencing primers: 5′ CMV-F
Terms and licenses: Academic/Nonprofit Terms; Industry Terms: Not Available to Industry
How to cite: Flag-Gsdmd-NT C265A was a gift from Judy Lieberman (Addgene plasmid # 133892 ; http://n2t.net/addgene:133892 ; RRID:Addgene_133892)
